Addgene plasmid #132247: pDONR221_SLC9C1
Purpose: Gateway entry clone with codon-optimized ORF sequence for subcloning into custom expression vectors
Depositing lab: RESOLUTE Consortium & Giulio Superti-Furga. Depositing organization: CeMM Research Center for Molecular Medicine. Publication: The RESOLUTE consortium: unlocking SLC transporters for drug discovery. Superti-Furga G, Lackner D, Wiedmer T, Ingles-Prieto A, Barbosa B, Girardi E, Goldmann U, Gurtl B, Klavins K, Klimek C, Lindinger S, Lineiro-Retes E, Muller AC, Onstein S, Redinger G, Reil D, Sedlyarov V, Wolf G, Crawford M, Everley R, ... Steppan CM. Nat Rev Drug Discov. 2020 Jul;19(7):429-430. doi: 10.1038/d41573-020-00056-6. PubMed 32265506.
Backbone
  Vector backbone: pDONR221
  Backbone manufacturer: Thermo Fisher Scientific
  Backbone size w/o insert (bp): 2550
  Vector type: Mammalian Expression
Growth in bacteria
  Bacterial resistance: Kanamycin, 50 μg/mL
  Growth temperature: 37°C
  Growth strain: Stbl3
  Copy number: High Copy
Gene/Insert
  Gene/Insert name: SLC9C1 (alt name: NHE, SLC9A10)
  Species: H. sapiens (human)
  Insert size (bp): 3531
  Entrez Gene: SLC9C1 (a.k.a. NHE, NHE-10, SLC9A10, sperm-NHE)
  Cloning method: Gateway Cloning
  Sequencing primers: 5′ M13-fwd; 3′ M13-rev
Terms and licenses: Academic/Nonprofit Terms; Industry Terms
Depositor comments: For more information on the full Resolute plasmid collection, please see www.addgene.org/depositor-collections/re-solute/. Please provide your feedback on this plasmid to the RESOLUTE consortium by filling out their RESOLUTE repository feedback form: https://forms.office.com/Pages/ResponsePage.aspx?id=0e05yklzmkS7rjFGQL4N7z4feCLQvEJAmVcOCM_u885UN1JJRko0Ukg4TVQwNTZLOUxPQVJWT1NHUCQlQCN0PWcu
How to cite: pDONR221_SLC9C1 was a gift from RESOLUTE Consortium & Giulio Superti-Furga (Addgene plasmid # 132247 ; http://n2t.net/addgene:132247 ; RRID:Addgene_132247)
