[The description below was written by a language model from this plasmid's Addgene catalogue record and pLannotate feature annotations shown in this document.]
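Description:
pDONR221_SLC9C1 is a Gateway entry clone built on the pDONR221 backbone and carrying a codon-optimized open reading frame for human SLC9C1 (also known as SLC9A10, NHE-10 or sperm-NHE). The plasmid is about 6.1 kb in total. It is maintained in E. coli through a high-copy ColE1/pUC-type origin of replication and selected with kanamycin via an aminoglycoside phosphotransferase (KanR) gene. Although the catalogue lists the vector type as mammalian expression, the annotated features show no eukaryotic promoter or polyadenylation signal. The construct therefore serves as a shuttle for the ORF rather than as an expression plasmid.

The 3,531 bp SLC9C1 coding sequence sits between attL1 and attL2 sites, which are the recombination sites used in the Gateway LR reaction. LR Clonase can thus move the ORF directionally into any attR-containing destination vector, and that vector supplies the promoter, tags and selection markers needed for the experiment. The feature table annotates no epitope tags or reporters on the insert. The rrnB T1 and T2 terminators upstream of the cassette are standard pDONR elements that shield the insert from read-through transcription in bacteria. A T7 promoter lies just beyond attL2, oriented back toward the insert, and short lacI and lacZα fragments are backbone remnants.

SLC9C1 encodes a sperm-specific sodium/hydrogen exchanger implicated in intracellular pH regulation, sperm motility and fertility. The clone belongs to a consortium-generated collection of solute carrier (SLC) transporter ORFs and is intended for subcloning into custom expression vectors for functional and drug-discovery studies of these transporters.
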