Features (pLannotate 1.2.2; 10 found; start..end, strand, type, name):
    121..213     +  CDS            lacI (fragment): lac repressor; lacI; The lac repressor binds to the lac operator to inhibit transcription in E. coli. This inhibition can be relieved by adding lactose or isopropyl-β-D-thiogalactopyranoside (IPTG).
    268..295     -  terminator     rrnB T2 terminator: transcription terminator T2 from the E. coli rrnB gene
    427..470     +  terminator     rrnB T1 terminator: Escherichia coli rrnB; transcription terminator T1 from the E. coli rrnB gene
    517..553     -  CDS            lacZα (fragment): LacZα fragment of β-galactosidase; lacZ fragment
    569..668     +  protein_bind   attL1: mutant version of attL; recombination site for the Gateway® LR reaction LR Clonase™
    674..4204    +  CDS            SLC9C1: SL9C1_HUMAN - Also known as SLC9A10. Experimental evidence at transcript level: Swiss-Prot protein existence level 2. Sperm-specific sodium/hydrogen exchanger involved in intracellular pH regulation of spermatozoa. Required for sperm motility and fertility. Involved in sperm cell hyperactivation, a step needed for sperm motility which is essential late in the preparation of sperm for fertilization. Required for the expression and bicarbonate regulation of the soluble adenylyl cyclase (sAC) (By similarity). From Homo sapiens (Human).
   4206..4305    -  protein_bind   attL2: mutant version of attL; recombination site for the Gateway® LR reaction LR Clonase™
   4323..4341    -  promoter       T7 promoter: promoter for bacteriophage T7 RNA polymerase
   4475..5284    +  CDS            KanR: aminoglycoside phosphotransferase; aph(3')-Ia; confers resistance to kanamycin in bacteria or G418 (Geneticin®) in eukaryotes
   5431..6019    +  rep_origin     ori: high-copy-number ColE1/pMB1/pBR322/pUC origin of replication
>Addgene plasmid #132247 | pDONR221_SLC9C1 | addgene full sequence | sequence record 263914 | Addgene NGS Result
CTTTCCTGCGTTATCCCCTGATTCTGTGGATAACCGTATTACCGCCTTTGAGTGAGCTGATACCGCTCGC
CGCAGCCGAACGACCGAGCGCAGCGAGTCAGTGAGCGAGGAAGCGGAAGAGCGCCCAATACGCAAACCGC
CTCTCCCCGCGCGTTGGCCGATTCATTAATGCAGCTGGCACGACAGGTTTCCCGACTGGAAAGCGGGCAG
TGAGCGCAACGCAATTAATACGCGTACCGCTAGCCAGGAAGAGTTTGTAGAAACGCAAAAAGGCCATCCG
TCAGGATGGCCTTCTGCTTAGTTTGATGCCTGGCAGTTTATGGCGGGCGTCCTGCCCGCCACCCTCCGGG
CCGTTGCTTCACAACGTTCAAATCCGCTCCCGGCGGATTTGTCCTACTCAGGAGAGCGTTCACCGACAAA
CAACAGATAAAACGAAAGGCCCAGTCTTCCGACTGAGCCTTTCGTTTTATTTGATGCCTGGCAGTTCCCT
ACTCTCGCGTTAACGCTAGCATGGATGTTTTCCCAGTCACGACGTTGTAAAACGACGGCCAGTCTTAAGC
TCGGGCCCCAAATAATGATTTTATTTTGACTGATAGTGACCTGTTCGTTGCAACACATTGATGAGCAATG
CTTTTTTATAATGCCAACTTTGTACAAAAAAGCAGGCTCCACCATGGCCGGCATCTTCAAGGAGTTCTTT
TTCTCTACCGAGGACCTGCCTGAAGTGATCCTGACCCTGAGCCTGATCAGCTCCATCGGCGCCTTCCTGA
ATCGGCACCTGGAGGATTTTCCCATCCCTGTGCCAGTGATCCTGTTTCTGCTGGGCTGTAGCTTCGAGGT
GCTGTCCTTTACCTCTAGCCAGGTGCAGAGGTACGCCAACGCCATCCAGTGGATGTCCCCCGACCTGTTT
TTCCGCATCTTCACCCCTGTGGTGTTTTTCACCACAGCCTTTGACATGGATACATACATGCTGCAGAAGC
TGTTCTGGCAGATCCTGCTGATCAGCATCCCAGGCTTTCTGGTGAATTATATCCTGGTGCTGTGGCACCT
GGCCTCCGTGAACCAGCTGCTGCTGAAGCCCACCCAGTGGCTGCTGTTCTCTGCCATCCTGGTGTCCTCT
GACCCTATGCTGACAGCAGCAGCAATCAGGGATCTGGGACTGTCCAGATCTCTGATCAGCCTGATCAATG
GCGAGTCCCTGATGACCTCTGTGATCAGCCTGATCACCTTCACAAGCATCATGGACTTTGATCAGAGGCT
GCAGTCCAAGCGCAACCACACACTGGCCGAGGAGATCGTGGGCGGCATCTGCTCTTACATCATCGCCAGC
TTCCTGTTTGGCATCCTGAGCTCCAAGCTGATCCAGTTCTGGATGTCCACCGTGTTTGGCGACGATGTGA
ATCACATCTCTCTGATCTTCAGCATCCTGTACCTGATCTTTTATATCTGTGAGCTGGTGGGCATGTCTGG
CATCTTCACCCTGGCCATCGTGGGCCTGCTGCTGAACAGCACATCCTTTAAGGCCGCCATCGAGGAGACC
CTGCTGCTGGAGTTCTGGACATTTCTGTCCCGGATCGCCTTCCTGATGGTGTTTACCTTTTTCGGCCTGC
TGATCCCCGCCCACACATACCTGTATATCGAGTTCGTGGATATCTACTATAGCCTGAATATCTATCTGAC
CCTGATCGTGCTGAGATTTCTGACACTGCTGCTGATCTCCCCCGTGCTGTCTAGGGTGGGCCACGAGTTC
TCTTGGCGCTGGATCTTTATCATGGTGTGCAGCGAGATGAAGGGCATGCCTAACATCAATATGGCCCTGC
TGCTGGCCTACTCCGACCTGTATTTCGGCTCCGATAAGGAGAAGTCTCAGATCCTGTTTCACGGCGTGCT
GGTGTGCCTGATCACCCTGGTGGTGAACAGGTTCATCCTGCCTGTGGCAGTGACAATCCTGGGACTGAGG
GACGCCACCAGCACAAAGTACAAGTCCGTGTGCTGTACCTTCCAGCACTTTCAGGAGCTGACAAAGTCCG
CCGCCTCTGCCCTGAAGTTTGACAAGGATCTGGCCAACGCCGATTGGAATATGATCGAGAAGGCCATCAC
CCTGGAGAACCCTTATATGCTGAATGAGGAGGAGACCACAGAGCACCAGAAGGTGAAGTGCCCACACTGT
AACAAGGAGATCGACGAGATCTTCAATACCGAGGCCATGGAGCTGGCCAACCGGAGACTGCTGTCTGCCC
AGATCGCCAGCTACCAGCGGCAGTATAGAAATGAGATCCTGTCTCAGAGCGCCGTGCAGGTGCTGGTGGG
AGCAGCAGAGTCCTTCGGCGAGAAGAAGGGCAAGTGCATGTCTCTGGACACCATCAAGAACTACTCCGAG
TCTCAGAAGACCGTGACATTTGCCCGGAAGCTGCTGCTGAACTGGGTGTACAATACAAGAAAGGAGAAGG
AGGGCCCAAGCAAGTACTTCTTCTTCAGGATCTGTCACACCATCGTGTTCACAGAGGAGTTTGAGCACGT
GGGCTACCTGGTCATCCTGATGAATATCTTCCCCTTTATCATCAGCTGGATCTCCCAGCTGAATGTGATC
TATCACTCCGAGCTGAAGCACACCAACTACTGCTTCCTGACACTGTATATCCTGGAGGCCCTGCTGAAGA
TCGCCGCCATGCGCAAGGACTTCTTTAGCCACGCCTGGAATATCTTTGAGCTGGCCATCACCCTGATCGG
CATCCTGCACGTGATCCTGATCGAGATCGATACCATCAAGTACATCTTCAACGAGACAGAAGTGATCGTG
TTCATCAAGGTGGTGCAGTTCTTTAGGATCCTGCGCATCTTCAAGCTGATCGCCCCAAAGCTGCTGCAGA
TCATCGATAAGAGGATGTCCCACCAGAAGACCTTTTGGTACGGCATCCTGAAGGGCTATGTGCAGGGCGA
GGCCGACATCATGACCATCATCGATCAGATCACATCTAGCAAGCAGATCAAGCAGATGCTGCTGAAGCAG
GTCATCCGCAACATGGAGCACGCCATCAAGGAGCTGGGCTACCTGGAGTATGACCACCCCGAGATCGCCG
TGACCGTGAAGACAAAGGAGGAGATCAACGTGATGCTGAATATGGCCACCGAGATCCTGAAGGCCTTCGG
CCTGAAGGGCATCATCAGCAAGACAGAGGGCGCCGGCATCAATAAGCTGATCATGGCCAAGAAGAAGGAG
GTGCTGGATAGCCAGTCCATCATCAGACCACTGACCGTGGAGGAGGTGCTGTACCACATCCCCTGGCTGG
ACAAGAACAAGGATTATATCAATTTCATCCAGGAGAAGGCCAAGGTGGTGACATTCGACTGCGGCAACGA
TATCTTTGAGGAGGGCGACGAGCCTAAGGGCATCTACATCATCATCTCTGGCATGGTGAAGCTGGAGAAG
AGCAAGCCAGGCCTGGGCATCGACCAGATGGTGGAGAGCAAGGAGAAGGATTTCCCCATCATCGACACCG
ATTATATGCTGTCCGGCGAGATCATCGGCGAGATCAACTGCCTGACAAATGAGCCAATGAAGTACTCCGC
CACCTGCAAGACAGTGGTGGAGACCTGTTTCATCCCTAAGACACACCTGTATGATGCCTTTGAGCAGTGT
TCTCCACTGATCAAGCAGAAGATGTGGCTGAAGCTGGGACTGGCAATCACCGCACGGAAGATCAGAGAGC
ACCTGAGCTACGAGGACTGGAACTATAATATGCAGCTGAAGCTGAGCAATATCTACGTGGTGGATATCCC
CATGTCCACCAAGACAGACATCTACGATGAGAACCTGATCTATGTGATCCTGATCCACGGAGCAGTGGAG
GACTGCCTGCTGCGGAAGACCTATAGAGCCCCATTCCTGATCCCCATCACATGTCACCAGATCCAGAGCA
TCGAGGACTTCACCAAGGTGGTCATCATCCAGACCCCTATCAACATGAAGACATTCAGGCGCAATATCCG
GAAGTTTGTGCCTAAGCACAAGTCCTACCTGACCCCAGGCCTGATCGGCTCTGTGGGCACACTGGAGGAG
GGCATCCAGGAGGAGCGGAACGTGAAGGAGGACGGAGCACACTCTGCCGCAACCGCCAGATCCCCCCAGC
CTTGCTCTCTGCTGGGCACAAAGTTCAATTGTAAGGAGAGCCCCAGAATCAACCTGAGGAAGGTGCGCAA
GGAGGACCCAGCTTTCTTGTACAAAGTTGGCATTATAAGAAAGCATTGCTTATCAATTTGTTGCAACGAA
CAGGTCACTATCAGTCAAAATAAAATCATTATTTGCCATCCAGCTGATATCCCCTATAGTGAGTCGTATT
ACATGGTCATAGCTGTTTCCTGGCAGCTCTGGCCCGTGTCTCAAAATCTCTGATGTTACATTGCACAAGA
TAAAAATATATCATCATGAACAATAAAACTGTCTGCTTACATAAACAGTAATACAAGGGGTGTTATGAGC
CATATTCAACGGGAAACGTCGAGGCCGCGATTAAATTCCAACATGGATGCTGATTTATATGGGTATAAAT
GGGCTCGCGATAATGTCGGGCAATCAGGTGCGACAATCTATCGCTTGTATGGGAAGCCCGATGCGCCAGA
GTTGTTTCTGAAACATGGCAAAGGTAGCGTTGCCAATGATGTTACAGATGAGATGGTCAGACTAAACTGG
CTGACGGAATTTATGCCTCTTCCGACCATCAAGCATTTTATCCGTACTCCTGATGATGCATGGTTACTCA
CCACTGCGATCCCCGGAAAAACAGCATTCCAGGTATTAGAAGAATATCCTGATTCAGGTGAAAATATTGT
TGATGCGCTGGCAGTGTTCCTGCGCCGGTTGCATTCGATTCCTGTTTGTAATTGTCCTTTTAACAGCGAT
CGCGTATTTCGTCTCGCTCAGGCGCAATCACGAATGAATAACGGTTTGGTTGATGCGAGTGATTTTGATG
ACGAGCGTAATGGCTGGCCTGTTGAACAAGTCTGGAAAGAAATGCATAAACTTTTGCCATTCTCACCGGA
TTCAGTCGTCACTCATGGTGATTTCTCACTTGATAACCTTATTTTTGACGAGGGGAAATTAATAGGTTGT
ATTGATGTTGGACGAGTCGGAATCGCAGACCGATACCAGGATCTTGCCATCCTATGGAACTGCCTCGGTG
AGTTTTCTCCTTCATTACAGAAACGGCTTTTTCAAAAATATGGTATTGATAATCCTGATATGAATAAATT
GCAGTTTCATTTGATGCTCGATGAGTTTTTCTAATCAGAATTGGTTAATTGGTTGTAACACTGGCAGAGC
ATTACGCTGACTTGACGGGACGGCGCAAGCTCATGACCAAAATCCCTTAACGTGAGTTACGCGTCGTTCC
ACTGAGCGTCAGACCCCGTAGAAAAGATCAAAGGATCTTCTTGAGATCCTTTTTTTCTGCGCGTAATCTG
CTGCTTGCAAACAAAAAAACCACCGCTACCAGCGGTGGTTTGTTTGCCGGATCAAGAGCTACCAACTCTT
TTTCCGAAGGTAACTGGCTTCAGCAGAGCGCAGATACCAAATACTGTTCTTCTAGTGTAGCCGTAGTTAG
GCCACCACTTCAAGAACTCTGTAGCACCGCCTACATACCTCGCTCTGCTAATCCTGTTACCAGTGGCTGC
TGCCAGTGGCGATAAGTCGTGTCTTACCGGGTTGGACTCAAGACGATAGTTACCGGATAAGGCGCAGCGG
TCGGGCTGAACGGGGGGTTCGTGCACACAGCCCAGCTTGGAGCGAACGACCTACACCGAACTGAGATACC
TACAGCGTGAGCTATGAGAAAGCGCCACGCTTCCCGAAGGGAGAAAGGCGGACAGGTATCCGGTAAGCGG
CAGGGTCGGAACAGGAGAGCGCACGAGGGAGCTTCCAGGGGGAAACGCCTGGTATCTTTATAGTCCTGTC
GGGTTTCGCCACCTCTGACTTGAGCGTCGATTTTTGTGATGCTCGTCAGGGGGGCGGAGCCTATGGAAAA
ACGCCAGCAACGCGGCCTTTTTACGGTTCCTGGCCTTTTGCTGGCCTTTTGCTCACATGTT
