>Addgene plasmid #132247 | pDONR221_SLC9C1 | depositor partial sequence | sequence record 253894 | Codon-optimized ORF of SLC9C1
ATGGCCGGCATCTTCAAGGAGTTCTTTTTCTCTACCGAGGACCTGCCTGAAGTGATCCTGACCCTGAGCC
TGATCAGCTCCATCGGCGCCTTCCTGAATCGGCACCTGGAGGATTTTCCCATCCCTGTGCCAGTGATCCT
GTTTCTGCTGGGCTGTAGCTTCGAGGTGCTGTCCTTTACCTCTAGCCAGGTGCAGAGGTACGCCAACGCC
ATCCAGTGGATGTCCCCCGACCTGTTTTTCCGCATCTTCACCCCTGTGGTGTTTTTCACCACAGCCTTTG
ACATGGATACATACATGCTGCAGAAGCTGTTCTGGCAGATCCTGCTGATCAGCATCCCAGGCTTTCTGGT
GAATTATATCCTGGTGCTGTGGCACCTGGCCTCCGTGAACCAGCTGCTGCTGAAGCCCACCCAGTGGCTG
CTGTTCTCTGCCATCCTGGTGTCCTCTGACCCTATGCTGACAGCAGCAGCAATCAGGGATCTGGGACTGT
CCAGATCTCTGATCAGCCTGATCAATGGCGAGTCCCTGATGACCTCTGTGATCAGCCTGATCACCTTCAC
AAGCATCATGGACTTTGATCAGAGGCTGCAGTCCAAGCGCAACCACACACTGGCCGAGGAGATCGTGGGC
GGCATCTGCTCTTACATCATCGCCAGCTTCCTGTTTGGCATCCTGAGCTCCAAGCTGATCCAGTTCTGGA
TGTCCACCGTGTTTGGCGACGATGTGAATCACATCTCTCTGATCTTCAGCATCCTGTACCTGATCTTTTA
TATCTGTGAGCTGGTGGGCATGTCTGGCATCTTCACCCTGGCCATCGTGGGCCTGCTGCTGAACAGCACA
TCCTTTAAGGCCGCCATCGAGGAGACCCTGCTGCTGGAGTTCTGGACATTTCTGTCCCGGATCGCCTTCC
TGATGGTGTTTACCTTTTTCGGCCTGCTGATCCCCGCCCACACATACCTGTATATCGAGTTCGTGGATAT
CTACTATAGCCTGAATATCTATCTGACCCTGATCGTGCTGAGATTTCTGACACTGCTGCTGATCTCCCCC
GTGCTGTCTAGGGTGGGCCACGAGTTCTCTTGGCGCTGGATCTTTATCATGGTGTGCAGCGAGATGAAGG
GCATGCCTAACATCAATATGGCCCTGCTGCTGGCCTACTCCGACCTGTATTTCGGCTCCGATAAGGAGAA
GTCTCAGATCCTGTTTCACGGCGTGCTGGTGTGCCTGATCACCCTGGTGGTGAACAGGTTCATCCTGCCT
GTGGCAGTGACAATCCTGGGACTGAGGGACGCCACCAGCACAAAGTACAAGTCCGTGTGCTGTACCTTCC
AGCACTTTCAGGAGCTGACAAAGTCCGCCGCCTCTGCCCTGAAGTTTGACAAGGATCTGGCCAACGCCGA
TTGGAATATGATCGAGAAGGCCATCACCCTGGAGAACCCTTATATGCTGAATGAGGAGGAGACCACAGAG
CACCAGAAGGTGAAGTGCCCACACTGTAACAAGGAGATCGACGAGATCTTCAATACCGAGGCCATGGAGC
TGGCCAACCGGAGACTGCTGTCTGCCCAGATCGCCAGCTACCAGCGGCAGTATAGAAATGAGATCCTGTC
TCAGAGCGCCGTGCAGGTGCTGGTGGGAGCAGCAGAGTCCTTCGGCGAGAAGAAGGGCAAGTGCATGTCT
CTGGACACCATCAAGAACTACTCCGAGTCTCAGAAGACCGTGACATTTGCCCGGAAGCTGCTGCTGAACT
GGGTGTACAATACAAGAAAGGAGAAGGAGGGCCCAAGCAAGTACTTCTTCTTCAGGATCTGTCACACCAT
CGTGTTCACAGAGGAGTTTGAGCACGTGGGCTACCTGGTCATCCTGATGAATATCTTCCCCTTTATCATC
AGCTGGATCTCCCAGCTGAATGTGATCTATCACTCCGAGCTGAAGCACACCAACTACTGCTTCCTGACAC
TGTATATCCTGGAGGCCCTGCTGAAGATCGCCGCCATGCGCAAGGACTTCTTTAGCCACGCCTGGAATAT
CTTTGAGCTGGCCATCACCCTGATCGGCATCCTGCACGTGATCCTGATCGAGATCGATACCATCAAGTAC
ATCTTCAACGAGACAGAAGTGATCGTGTTCATCAAGGTGGTGCAGTTCTTTAGGATCCTGCGCATCTTCA
AGCTGATCGCCCCAAAGCTGCTGCAGATCATCGATAAGAGGATGTCCCACCAGAAGACCTTTTGGTACGG
CATCCTGAAGGGCTATGTGCAGGGCGAGGCCGACATCATGACCATCATCGATCAGATCACATCTAGCAAG
CAGATCAAGCAGATGCTGCTGAAGCAGGTCATCCGCAACATGGAGCACGCCATCAAGGAGCTGGGCTACC
TGGAGTATGACCACCCCGAGATCGCCGTGACCGTGAAGACAAAGGAGGAGATCAACGTGATGCTGAATAT
GGCCACCGAGATCCTGAAGGCCTTCGGCCTGAAGGGCATCATCAGCAAGACAGAGGGCGCCGGCATCAAT
AAGCTGATCATGGCCAAGAAGAAGGAGGTGCTGGATAGCCAGTCCATCATCAGACCACTGACCGTGGAGG
AGGTGCTGTACCACATCCCCTGGCTGGACAAGAACAAGGATTATATCAATTTCATCCAGGAGAAGGCCAA
GGTGGTGACATTCGACTGCGGCAACGATATCTTTGAGGAGGGCGACGAGCCTAAGGGCATCTACATCATC
ATCTCTGGCATGGTGAAGCTGGAGAAGAGCAAGCCAGGCCTGGGCATCGACCAGATGGTGGAGAGCAAGG
AGAAGGATTTCCCCATCATCGACACCGATTATATGCTGTCCGGCGAGATCATCGGCGAGATCAACTGCCT
GACAAATGAGCCAATGAAGTACTCCGCCACCTGCAAGACAGTGGTGGAGACCTGTTTCATCCCTAAGACA
CACCTGTATGATGCCTTTGAGCAGTGTTCTCCACTGATCAAGCAGAAGATGTGGCTGAAGCTGGGACTGG
CAATCACCGCACGGAAGATCAGAGAGCACCTGAGCTACGAGGACTGGAACTATAATATGCAGCTGAAGCT
GAGCAATATCTACGTGGTGGATATCCCCATGTCCACCAAGACAGACATCTACGATGAGAACCTGATCTAT
GTGATCCTGATCCACGGAGCAGTGGAGGACTGCCTGCTGCGGAAGACCTATAGAGCCCCATTCCTGATCC
CCATCACATGTCACCAGATCCAGAGCATCGAGGACTTCACCAAGGTGGTCATCATCCAGACCCCTATCAA
CATGAAGACATTCAGGCGCAATATCCGGAAGTTTGTGCCTAAGCACAAGTCCTACCTGACCCCAGGCCTG
ATCGGCTCTGTGGGCACACTGGAGGAGGGCATCCAGGAGGAGCGGAACGTGAAGGAGGACGGAGCACACT
CTGCCGCAACCGCCAGATCCCCCCAGCCTTGCTCTCTGCTGGGCACAAAGTTCAATTGTAAGGAGAGCCC
CAGAATCAACCTGAGGAAGGTGCGCAAGGAG
